Addgene plasmid #239808: pGY224
Purpose: Express H2B-mRFP1 in filamentous fungi
Depositing lab: Kyle Pomraning. Depositing organization: Pacific Northwest National Laboratory. Publication: Strong Translation Elongation Factor 1-Alpha (tef1α) Promoter Reporter Systems for Aspergillus niger. Guoliang Yuan, Tatiana Serrano-Zayas, Ziyu Dai, Erica I. DeMers, Shuang Deng, Beth A. Hofstad, and Kyle R. Pomraning. ACS Synthetic Biology Article ASAP 10.1021/acssynbio.5c00368.
Backbone
  Vector backbone: pFC332
  Vector type: Fungal Expression
  Selectable markers: Hygromycin
Growth in bacteria
  Bacterial resistance: Ampicillin, 100 μg/mL
  Growth temperature: 37°C
  Growth strain: DH5alpha
  Copy number: High Copy
Gene/Insert
  Gene/Insert name: H2B
  Promoter: Tef1IN
  Tag / fusion protein: mRFP1
  Cloning method: Gibson Cloning
  Sequencing primers: 5′ N/A; 3′ N/A
Terms and licenses: Academic/Nonprofit Terms; Industry Terms: Not Available to Industry
How to cite: pGY224 was a gift from Kyle Pomraning (Addgene plasmid # 239808 ; http://n2t.net/addgene:239808 ; RRID:Addgene_239808)
