[The description below was written by a language model from this plasmid's Addgene catalogue record and pLannotate feature annotations shown in this document.]
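Description:
pGY224 is a 12.6 kb fungal expression plasmid built on the pFC332 backbone by Gibson assembly and designed to produce a red-fluorescent histone H2B in filamentous fungi. It works as a shuttle vector. In E. coli it is maintained at high copy through a ColE1/pUC-type origin and selected with ampicillin via the β-lactamase gene. In the fungal host, the large AMA1 sequence from Aspergillus nidulans supports autonomous, extrachromosomal replication, so the plasmid can be carried without genomic integration. Fungal transformants are selected with hygromycin B, using a hygromycin phosphotransferase gene placed behind a fragment of the A. nidulans trpC promoter.

The payload is a histone H2B coding sequence fused directly in frame at its 3′ end to mRFP1, the monomeric DsRed derivative. The annotation software matched the H2B sequence to Magnaporthe oryzae H2B, but the record does not state the species of origin. The catalogue names the promoter as Tef1IN. The associated publication title points to a translation elongation factor 1-alpha (tef1α) promoter reporter system for Aspergillus niger. This promoter is not annotated in the feature table but presumably occupies the unannotated region upstream of the H2B start. No terminator for the fusion is annotated either.

Because H2B is incorporated into nucleosomes, the fusion should label nuclei red, giving a localized readout of promoter activity and a live nuclear marker. Two minimal FRT sites flank the bacterial ori/AmpR segment. The short lacZα, KanR, 5S rRNA and rrnB terminator fragments appear to be backbone remnants with no stated function.
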