Features (pLannotate 1.2.2; 15 found; start..end, strand, type, name):
   1144..1722    +  CDS            HTB1: H2B_MAGOY - Experimental evidence at transcript level: Swiss-Prot protein existence level 2. Core component of nucleosome. Nucleosomes wrap and compact DNA into chromatin, limiting DNA accessibility to the cellular machineries which require DNA as a template. Histones thereby play a central role in transcription regulation, DNA repair, DNA replication and chromosomal stability. DNA accessibility is regulated via a complex set of post-translational modifications of histones, also called histone code, and nucleosome remodeling. From Magnaporthe oryzae (strain Y34) (Rice blast fungus) (Pyriculari
   1723..2397    +  CDS            mRFP1: monomeric derivative of DsRed (Campbell et al., 2002) mammalian codon-optimized
   2896..3215    +  promoter       trpC promoter (fragment): promoter for Aspergillus nidulans trpC
   3220..4245    +  CDS            HygR: hygromycin B phosphotransferase confers resistance to hygromycin
   4317..4350    -  protein_bind   FRT (minimal): supports FLP-mediated excision but not integration (Turan and Bode, 2011) FLP recombinase from the Saccharomyces cerevisiae 2μ plasmid
   4820..4839    +  CDS            lacZα (fragment): LacZα fragment of β-galactosidase; lacZ fragment
   4864..4881    -  terminator     rrnB T2 terminator (fragment): transcription terminator T2 from the E. coli rrnB gene
   5106..5694    -  rep_origin     ori: high-copy-number ColE1/pMB1/pBR322/pUC origin of replication
   5816..6676    -  CDS            AmpR: β-lactamase; bla; confers resistance to ampicillin, carbenicillin, and related antibiotics
   6679..6775    -  promoter       AmpR promoter (fragment): bla
   6805..6829    -  CDS            KanR (fragment): aminoglycoside phosphotransferase; aph(3')-Ia; confers resistance to kanamycin
   6858..6973    +  ncRNA          5S rRNA: Accession: RF00001 - 5S ribosomal RNA
   6977..7017    +  terminator     rrnB T1 terminator (fragment): transcription terminator T1 from the E. coli rrnB gene
   7061..7094    +  protein_bind   FRT (minimal): supports FLP-mediated excision but not integration (Turan and Bode, 2011) FLP recombinase from the Saccharomyces cerevisiae 2μ plasmid
   7407..12654   -  rep_origin     AMA1: replication origin from Aspergillus nidulans (Aleksenko and Clutterbuck, 1996)
>Addgene plasmid #239808 | pGY224 | addgene full sequence | sequence record 483823 | Addgene NGS Result
TAACAATCTATTCTCCGCTTGGTGATGCTAAAGGGCTTTCAATAGACCTTGTAAGTGAAGGAGATGGAGC
CGTCAATCCGCTACCCTGCCTCTGGTCAGTTGGTCTCAGCAATGTACCCTGTGAGTCTTGATAGACTAGT
TGGTGACTAGTCTCTGTAGATGGAACAAATGGTGCTTGAGAGGGCACGTATGGCAGAGCTCCAGTCATCT
GCGGAACATATACTGGGCCCGGGAAGATCTCATGGTCATAGCTGTTTCCGCTGAGGGTTTAATCGTTGAC
CTCACAGGGATTTCCACCAAAAAGTGGACCGGGCGGGCGCCACTCGGCCGTGCCACAGCAGCCTGAGAGC
GGACAAATAACAACAGCCGCCTGCCGCGGGGTTCGGTTGCAAACATGACCAACAGGCCAGGCCATCATCA
ACCCACCGCTGCGTTGATGCCCAGGATTTCAGTCCAATAATCCACAATTTACCAACGGATAGAGCTAGGT
GAACTAGATAGACAGGAGGGCCAGAGGGAGGGGACCGAGATGAAAAATTTTCGATGAAAGAGTGGTCAAG
GTGGGGTCGTAGTTCGGCGCTCCGAGGGCGAGGAACCAAGGAAAGGCGAGAAAAGGACAGGCTGATCGCG
CTGCGTTGCTGGGCTGCAAGCGTGTCCAGTTGAGTCTGGAAAAGGCTCCGCCGTGAAGATTCTGCGTTGG
TCCCGCACCTGCGCGGTGGGGGCATTACCCCTCCATGTCCAATGATTTCAAGTCAAAGCCAAGGGTTGAA
GCCCGCCCGCTTAGTCGCCTTCTCGCTTGACCCCTCCATATAAGTATTTCCCCTCCTCCCCCTCCCACAA
ATTTTTCCTTTCCCTTTCCTCCCTCGTCCGCTTCAGTACGTATATCTTCCCCCCCTCTCTCTTCCTTCTC
ACTCTTCTCTCCTTCTTTCTTGATTCATCCTCTCTCTAACTGACTTCTTTGCTCAGCACCTCTACGCGTT
CTGGCCGTAGTATCTGAGCAATTTTTCTACAGACTTTTTCTATCTAATTCCAAAAAAGAACTTCGAGTTC
ATTCACAACCGTCATCATGGGGTGAGTCAAGACAACGATCATCATCTGACAAAGGAAGGACATGGGCTAA
CGGATATCTTCTACAACAGTAAGCCTCCCAAAGCCGCTGAGAAGAAGCCCAGCACCGGTGGCAAGGCCCC
GGCAGGCGGCAAGGCTCCCGCTGAGAAGAAGGAAGCCGGCAAGAAGACTGCTGCCGCTGCCTCCGGCGAC
AAGAAGAAGCGTGGAAAGACCAGGAAGGAGACCTACTCGTCTTACATCTACAAGGGTGAGTAATCTTAAG
ACTTGTATTCCTAGTCAATAGTTGTTGACTGTGTTATAGTCTTGAAGCAGGTCCACCCTGATACCGGTAT
CTCGACTCGTGCTATGTCCATCCTGAACTCCTTTGTCAATGGTATGTCGTGAATGAAGCAGGGTTATACC
TTCAGCAAGCACCTAACGCGGTCTAGATATCTTCGAGCGTGTCGCGACCGAGGCCTCGAAACTTGCCGCT
TACAACAAGAAGTCCACCATCTCTTCACGGGAGATCCAGACCTCGTAAGTCCTCTGTCGATCAAGATAGT
AGCAATTCGCTAACACCTCTCTAGTGTGAGGCTCATCCTTCCCGGTGAATTGGCGAAGCACGCGGTGTCG
GAAGGCACCAAGGCTGTCACGAAGTACTCGTCGTCTGCCAAAGCCTCCTCCGAGGACGTCATCAAGGAGT
TCATGCGCTTCAAGGTGCGCATGGAGGGCTCCGTGAACGGCCACGAGTTCGAGATCAAGGGCGAGGGCGA
GGGCCGCCCCTACGAGGGCACCCAGACCGCCAAGCTGAAGGTGACCAAGGGCGGCCCCCTGCCCTTCGCC
TGGGACATCCTGTCCCCTCAGTTCCAGTACGGCTCCAAGGCCTACGTGAAGCACCCCGCCGACATCCCCG
ACTACTTGAAGCTGTCCTTCCCCGAGGGCTTCAAGTGGGAGCGCGTGATGAACTTCGAGGACGGCGGCGT
GGTGACCGTGACCCAGGACTCCTCCCTGCAGGACGGCGAGTTCATCTACAAGGTGAAGCTGCGCGGCACC
AACTTCCCCTCCGACGGCCCCGTAATGCAGAAGAAGACCATGGGCTGGGAGGCCTCCACCGAGCGGATGT
ACCCCGAGGACGGCGCCCTGAAGGGCGAGATCAAGATGAGGCTGAAGCTGAAGGACGGCGGCCACTACGA
CGCCGAGGTCAAGACCACCTACATGGCCAAGAAGCCCGTGCAGCTGCCCGGCGCCTACAAGACCGACATC
AAGCTGGACATCACCTCCCACAACGAGGACTACACCATCGTGGAACAGTACGAGCGCGCCGAGGGCCGCC
ACTCCACCGGCGCCTAAGCGGACATTCGATTTATGCCGTTATGACTTCCTTAAAAAAGCCTTTACGAATG
AAAGAAATGGAATTAGACTTGTTATGTAGTTGATTCTACAATGGATTATGATTCCTGAACTTCAAATCCG
CTGTTCATTATTAATCTCAGCTCTTCCCGTAAAGCCAATGTTGAAACTATTCGTAAATGTACCTCGTTTT
GCGTGTACCTTGCTTATCACGTGATATTACATGACCTGGACAGAGTTCTGCGCGAAAGTCATAACGTAAA
TCCCGGGCGGTAGGTGCGTCCCGGGCGGAAGGTAGTTTTCTCGTCCACCCCAACGCGTTTATCAACCTCA
ACTTTCAACAACCATCATGCCACCAAAAGCGCGTAAAACAAAGCGAGATTTGATTGAGCAAGAGGGCAGG
ATCCAATGCGCGATTCAAGACATTAAAAATGGAAAATTTCAAAAAATTGCGCCCGCAGCGCGTGCATACA
AAATTCATCCCAATACAAGTGTAATGCTAGTGGAGGTCAACACATCAATGCCTATTTTGGTTTAGTCGTC
CAGGCGGTGAGCACAAAATTTGTGTCGTTTGACAAGATGGTTCATTTAGGCAACTGGTCAGATCAGCCCC
ACTTGTAGCAGTAGCGGCGGCGCTCGAAGTGTGACTCTTATTAGCAGACAGGAACGAGGACATTATTATC
ATCTGCTGCTTGGTGCACGATAACTTGGTGCGTTTGTCAAGCAAGGTAAGTGGACGACCCGGTCATACCT
TCTTAAGTTCGCCCTTCCTCCCTTTATTTCAGATTCAATCTGACTTACCTATTCTACCCAAGCATCCAAA
TGAAAAAGCCTGAACTCACCGCGACGTCTGTCGAGAAGTTTCTGATCGAAAAGTTCGACAGCGTCTCCGA
CCTGATGCAGCTCTCGGAGGGCGAAGAATCTCGTGCTTTCAGCTTCGATGTAGGAGGGCGTGGATATGTC
CTGCGGGTAAATAGCTGCGCCGATGGTTTCTACAAAGATCGTTATGTTTATCGGCACTTTGCATCGGCCG
CGCTCCCGATTCCGGAAGTGCTTGACATTGGGGAGTTCAGCGAGAGCCTGACCTATTGCATCTCCCGCCG
TGCACAGGGTGTCACGTTGCAAGACCTGCCTGAAACCGAACTGCCCGCTGTTCTCCAGCCGGTCGCGGAG
GCCATGGATGCGATTGCTGCGGCCGATCTTAGCCAGACGAGCGGGTTCGGCCCATTCGGACCGCAAGGAA
TCGGTCAATACACTACATGGCGTGATTTCATATGCGCGATTGCTGATCCCCATGTGTATCACTGGCAAAC
TGTGATGGACGACACCGTCAGTGCGTCCGTCGCGCAGGCTCTCGATGAGCTGATGCTTTGGGCCGAGGAC
TGCCCCGAAGTCCGGCACCTCGTGCATGCGGATTTCGGCTCCAACAATGTCCTGACGGACAATGGCCGCA
TAACAGCGGTCATTGACTGGAGCGAGGCGATGTTCGGGGATTCCCAATACGAGGTCGCCAACATCCTCTT
CTGGAGGCCGTGGTTGGCTTGTATGGAGCAGCAGACGCGCTACTTCGAGCGGAGGCATCCGGAGCTTGCA
GGATCGCCGCGCCTCCGGGCGTATATGCTCCGCATTGGTCTTGACCAACTCTATCAGAGCTTGGTTGACG
GCAATTTCGATGATGCAGCTTGGGCGCAGGGTCGATGCGACGCAATCGTCCGATCCGGAGCCGGGACTGT
CGGGCGTACACAAATCGCCCGCAGAAGCGCGGCCGTCTGGACCGATGGCTGTGTAGAAGTACTCGCCGAT
AGTGGAAACCGACGCCCCAGCACTCGTCCGAGGGCAAAGGAATAGAGTAGATGCCGACCGATCCCCACTA
CCGCATTAAGACCTCAGCGCGGCCGCAAATTTAAATAAAATGAAGTGAAGTTCCTATACTTTCTAGAGAA
TAGGAACTTCTATAGTGAGTCGAATAAGGGCGACACAAAATTTATTCTAAATGCATAATAAATACTGATA
ACATCTTATAGTTTGTATTATATTTTGTATTATCGTTGACATGTATAATTTTGATATCAAAAACTGATTT
TCCCTTTATTATTTTCGAGATTTATTTTCTTAATTCTCTTTAACAAACTAGAAATATTGTATATACAAAA
AATCATAAATAATAGATGAATAGTTTAATTATAGGTGTTCATCAATCGAAAAAGCAACGTATCTTATTTA
AAGTGCGTTGCTTTTTTCTCATTTATAAGGTTAAATAATTCTCATATATCAAGCAAAGTGACAGGCGCCC
TTAAATATTCTGACAAATGCTCTTTCCCTAAACTCCCCCCATAAAAAAACCCGCCGAAGCGGGTTTTTAC
GTTATTTGCGGATTAACGATTACTCGTTATCAGAACCGCCCAGGGGGCCCGAGCTTAAGACTGGCCGTCG
TTTTACAACACAGAAAGAGTTTGTAGAAACGCAAAAAGGCCATCCGTCAGGGGCCTTCTGCTTAGTTTGA
TGCCTGGCAGTTCCCTACTCTCGCCTTCCGCTTCCTCGCTCACTGACTCGCTGCGCTCGGTCGTTCGGCT
GCGGCGAGCGGTATCAGCTCACTCAAAGGCGGTAATACGGTTATCCACAGAATCAGGGGATAACGCAGGA
AAGAACATGTGAGCAAAAGGCCAGCAAAAGGCCAGGAACCGTAAAAAGGCCGCGTTGCTGGCGTTTTTCC
ATAGGCTCCGCCCCCCTGACGAGCATCACAAAAATCGACGCTCAAGTCAGAGGTGGCGAAACCCGACAGG
ACTATAAAGATACCAGGCGTTTCCCCCTGGAAGCTCCCTCGTGCGCTCTCCTGTTCCGACCCTGCCGCTT
ACCGGATACCTGTCCGCCTTTCTCCCTTCGGGAAGCGTGGCGCTTTCTCATAGCTCACGCTGTAGGTATC
TCAGTTCGGTGTAGGTCGTTCGCTCCAAGCTGGGCTGTGTGCACGAACCCCCCGTTCAGCCCGACCGCTG
CGCCTTATCCGGTAACTATCGTCTTGAGTCCAACCCGGTAAGACACGACTTATCGCCACTGGCAGCAGCC
ACTGGTAACAGGATTAGCAGAGCGAGGTATGTAGGCGGTGCTACAGAGTTCTTGAAGTGGTGGGCTAACT
ACGGCTACACTAGAAGAACAGTATTTGGTATCTGCGCTCTGCTGAAGCCAGTTACCTTCGGAAAAAGAGT
TGGTAGCTCTTGATCCGGCAAACAAACCACCGCTGGTAGCGGTGGTTTTTTTGTTTGCAAGCAGCAGATT
ACGCGCAGAAAAAAAGGATCTCAAGAAGATCCTTTGATCTTTTCTACGGGGTCTGACGCTCAGTGGAACG
ACGCGCGCGTAACTCACGTTAAGGGATTTTGGTCATGAGCTTGCGCCGTCCCGTCAAGTCAGCGTAATGC
TCTGCTTACCAATGCTTAATCAGTGAGGCACCTATCTCAGCGATCTGTCTATTTCGTTCATCCATAGTTG
CCTGACTCCCCGTCGTGTAGATAACTACGATACGGGAGGGCTTACCATCTGGCCCCAGCGCTGCGATGAT
ACCGCGAGAACCACGCTCACCGGCTCCGGATTTATCAGCAATAAACCAGCCAGCCGGAAGGGCCGAGCGC
AGAAGTGGTCCTGCAACTTTATCCGCCTCCATCCAGTCTATTAATTGTTGCCGGGAAGCTAGAGTAAGTA
GTTCGCCAGTTAATAGTTTGCGCAACGTTGTTGCCATCGCTACAGGCATCGTGGTGTCACGCTCGTCGTT
TGGTATGGCTTCATTCAGCTCCGGTTCCCAACGATCAAGGCGAGTTACATGATCCCCCATGTTGTGCAAA
AAAGCGGTTAGCTCCTTCGGTCCTCCGATCGTTGTCAGAAGTAAGTTGGCCGCAGTGTTATCACTCATGG
TTATGGCAGCGCTACATAATTCTCTTACTGTCATGCCATCCGTAAGATGCTTTTCTGTGACTGGTGAGTA
CTCAACCAAGTCATTCTGAGAATAGTGTATGCGGCGACCGAGTTGCTCTTGCCCGGCGTCAATACGGGAT
AATACCGCGCCACATAGCAGAACTTTAAAAGTGCTCATCATTGGAAAACGTTCTTCGGGGCGAAAACTCT
CAAGGATCTTACCGCTGTTGAGATCCAGTTCGATGTAACCCACTCGTGCACCCAACTGATCTTCAGCATC
TTTTACTTTCACCAGCGTTTCTGGGTGAGCAAAAACAGGAAGGCAAAATGCCGCAAAAAAGGGAATAAGG
GCGACACGGAAATGTTGAATACTCATATTCTTCCTTTTTCAATATTATTGAAGCATTTATCAGGGTTATT
GTCTCATGAGCGGATACATATTTGAATGTATTTAGAAAAATAAACAAATAGGGGTCAGTGTTACAACCAA
TTAACCAATTCTGAACATTATCGCGAGCCCATTTATACCTGAATATGGCTCATAACACCCCTTGTTTGCC
TGGCGGCAGTAGCGCGGTGGTCCCACCTGACCCCATGCCGAACTCAGAAGTGAAACGCCGTAGCGCCGAT
GGTAGTGTGGGGACTCCCCATGCGAGAGTAGGGAACTGCCAGGCATCAAATAAAACGAAAGGCTCAGTCG
AAAGACTGGGCCTTTCGCCCGGGCTAATTATGGGGTGTCGCCCTTATTCGACTCTATAGTGAAGTTCCTA
TTCTCTAGAAAGTATAGGAACTTCTGAAGTGGGGATTTAAATGCGGCCGCGCTGAGGGTTTAATCGACGA
AGCAGCTGACGGCCAGTGCCAAGCTTAACGCGTACCGGGCCCAGTATATGTTCCGCAGATGACTGGAGCT
CTGCCATACGTGCCCTCTCAAGCACCATTTGTTCCATCTACAGAGACTAGTCACCAACTAGTCTATCAAG
ACTCACAGGGTACATTGCTGAGACCAACTGACCAGAGGCAGGGTAGCGGATTGACGGCTCCATCTCCTTC
ACTTACAAGGTCTATTGAAAGCCCTTTAGCATCACCAAGCGGAGAATAGATTGTTAAGCTTATTTTTTGT
ATACTGTTTTGTGATAGCACGAAGTTTTTCCACGGTATCTTGTTAAAAATATATATTTGTGGCGGGCTTA
CCTACATCAAATTAATAAGAGACTAATTATAAACTAAACACACAAGCAAGCTACTTTAGGGTAAAAGTTT
ATAAATGCTTTTGACGTATAAACGTTGCTTGTATTTATTATTACAATTAAAGGTGGATAGAAAACCTAGA
GACTAGTTAGAAACTAATCTCAGGTTTGCGTTAAACTAAATCAGAGCCCGAGAGGTTAACAGAACCTAGA
AGGGGACTAGATATCCGGGTAGGGAAACAAAAAAAAAAACAAGACAGCCACATATTAGGGAGACTAGTTA
GAAGCTAGTTCCAGGACTAGGAAAATAAAAGACAATGATACCACAGTCTAGTTGACAACTAGATAGATTC
TAGATTGAGGCCAAAGTCTCTGAGATCCAGGTTAGTTGCAACTAATACTAGTTAGTATCTAGTCTCCTAT
AACTCTGAAGCTAGAATAACTTACTACTATTATCCTCACCACTGTTCAGCTGCGCAAACGGAGTGATTGC
AAGGTGTTCAGAGACTAGTTATTGACTAGTCAGTGACTAGCAATAACTAACAAGGTATTAACCTACCATG
TCTGCCATCACCCTGCACTTCCTCGGGCTCAGCAGCCTTTTCCTCCTCATTTTCATGCTCATTTTCCTTG
TTTAAGACTGTGACTAGTCAAAGACTAGTCCAGAACCACAAAGGAGAAATGTCTTACCACTTTCTTCATT
GCTTGTCTCTTTTGCATTATCCATGTCTGCAACTAGTTAGAGTCTAGTTAGTGACTAGTCCGACGAGGAC
TTGCTTGTCTCCGGATTGTTGGAGGAACTCTCCAGGGCCTCAAGATCCACAACAGAGCCTTCTAGAAGAC
TGGTCAATAACTAGTTGGTCTTTGTCTGAGTCTGACTTACGAGGTTGCATACTCGCTCCCTTTGCCTCGT
CAATCGATGAGAAAAAGCGCCAAAACTCGCAATATGGCTTTGAACCACACGGTGCTGAGACTAGTTAGAA
TCTAGTCCCAAACTAGCTTGGATAGCTTACCTTTGCCCTTTGCGTTGCGACAGGTCTTGCAGGGTATGGT
TCCTTTCTCACCAGCTGATTTAGCTGCCTTGCTACCCTCACGGCGGATCTGCATAAAGAGTGGCTAGAGG
TTATAAATTAGCACTGATCCTAGGTACGGGGCTGAATGTAACTTGCCYTTCCTTTCTCATCGCGCGGCAA
GACAGGCTTGCTCAAATTCCTACCAGTCACAGGGGTATGCACGGCGTACGGACCACTTGAACTAGTCACA
GATTAGTTAGCAACTAGTCTGCATTGAATGGCTGTACTTACGGGCCCTCGCCATTGTCCTGATCATTTCC
AGCTTCACCCTCGTTGCTGCAAAGTAGTTAGTGACTAGTCAAGGACTAGTTGAAATGGGAGAAGAAACTC
ACGAATTCTCGACACCCTTAGTATTGTGGTCCTTGGACTTGGTGCTGCTATATATTAGCTAATACACTAG
TTAGACTCACAGAAACTTACGCAGCTCGCTTGCGCTTCTTGGTAGGAGTCGGGGTTGGGAGAACAGTGCC
TTCAAACAAGCCTTCATACCATGCTACTTGACTAGTCAGGGACTAGTCACCAAGTAATCTAGATAGGACT
TGCCTTTGGCCTCCATCAGTTCCTTCATAGTGGGAGGTCCATTGTGCAATGTAAACTCCATGCCGTGGGA
GTTCTTATCCTTCAAGTGCTTGACCAATATGTTTCTGTTGGCAGAGGGAACCTGTCAACTAGTTAATAAC
TAGTCAGAAACTAGTATAGCAGTAGACTCACTGTACGCTTGAGGCATCCCTTCACTCGGCAGTAGACTTC
ATATGGATGGATATCAGGCACGCCATTGTCGTCCTGTGGACTAGTCAGTAACTAGGCTTAAAGCTAGTCG
GGTCGGCTTACTATCTTGAAATCCGGCAGCGTAAGCTCCCCGTCCTTAACTGCCTCGAGATAGTGACAGT
ACTCTGGGGACTTTCGGAGATCGTTATCGCGAATGCTCGGCATACTAATCGTTGACTAGTCTTGGACTAG
TCCCGAGCAAAAAGGATTGGAGGAGGAGGAGGAAGGTGAGAGTGAGACAAAGAGCGAAATAAGAGCTTCA
AAGGCTATCTCTAAGCAGTATGAAGGTTAAGTATCTAGTTCTTGACTAGATTTAAAAGAGATTTCGACTA
GTTATGTACCTGGAGTTTGGATATAGGAATGTGTTGTGGTAACGAAATGTAAGGGGGAGGAAAGAAAAAG
TCGGTCAAGAGGTAACTCTAAGTCGGCCATTCCTTTTTGGGAGGCGCTAACCATAAACGGCATGGTCGAC
TTAGAGTTAGCTCAGGGAATTTAGGGAGTTATCTGCGACCACCGAGGAACGGCGGAATGCCAAAGAATCC
CGATGGAGCTCTAGCTGGCGGTTGACAACCCCACCTTTTGGCGTTTCTGCGGCGTTGCAGGCGGGACTGG
ATACTTCGTAGAACCAGAAAGGCAAGGCAGAACGCGCTCAGCAAGAGTGTTGGAAGTGATAGCATGATGT
GCCTTGTTAACTAGGTCAAAATCTGCAGTATGCTTGATGTTATCCAAAGTGTGAGAGAGGAAGGTCCAAA
CATACACGATTGGGAGAGGGCCTAGGTATAAGAGTTTTTGAGTAGAACGCATGTGAGCCCAGCCATCTCG
AGGAGATTAAACACGGGCCGGCATTTGATGGCTATGTTAGTACCCCAATGGAAACGGTGAGAGTCCAGTG
GTCGCAGATAACTCCCTAAATTCCCTGAGCTAACTCTAAGTCGACCATGCCGTTTATGGTTAGCGCCTCC
CAAAAAGGAATGGCCGACTTAGAGTTACCTCTTGACCGACTTTTTCTTTCCTCCCCCTTACATTTCGTTA
CCACAACACATTCCTATATCCAAACTCCAGGTACATAACTAGTCGAAATCTCTTTTAAATCTAGTCAAGA
ACTAGATACTTAACCTTCATACTGCTTAGAGATAGCCTTTGAAGCTCTTATTTCGCTCTTTGTCTCACTC
TCACCTTCCTCCTCCTCCTCCAATCCTTTTTGCTCGGGACTAGTCCAAGACTAGTCAACGATTAGTATGC
CGAGCATTCGCGATAACGATCTCCGAAAGTCCCCAGAGTACTGTCACTATCTCGAGGCAGTTAAGGACGG
GGAGCTTACGCTGCCGGATTTCAAGATAGTAAGCCGACCCGACTAGCTTTAAGCCTAGTTACTGACTAGT
CCACAGGACGACAATGGCGTGCCTGATATCCATCCATATGAAGTCTACTGCCGAGTGAAGGGATGCCTCA
AGCGTACAGTGAGTCTACTGCTATACTAGTTTCTGACTAGTTATTAACTAGTTGACAGGTTCCCTCTGCC
AACAGAAACATATTGGTCAAGCACTTGAAGGACAAGAACTCCCACGGCATGGAGTTTACATTGCACAATG
GACCTCCCACTATGAAGGAACTGATGGAGGCCAAAGGCAAGTCCTATCTAGATTACTTGGTGACTAGTCC
CTGACTAGTCAAGTAGCATGGTATGAAGGCTTGTTTGAAGGCACTGTTCTCCCAACCCCGACTCCTACCA
AGAAGCGCAAGCGAGCTGCGTAAGTTTCTGTGAGTCTAACTAGTGTATTAGCTAATATATAGCAGCACCA
AGTCCAAGGACCACAATACTAAGGGTGTCGAGAATTCGTGAGTTTCTTCTCCCATTTCAACTAGTCCTTG
ACTAGTCACTAACTACTTTGCAGCAACGAGGGTGAAGCTGGAAATGATCAGGACAATGGCGAGGGCCCGT
AAGTACAGCCATTCAATGCAGACTAGTTGCTAACTAATCTGTGACTAGTTCAAGTGGTCCGTACGCCGTG
CATACCCCTGTGACTGGTAGGAATTTGAGCAAGCCTGTCTTGCCGCGCGATGAGAAAGGAARGGCAAGTT
ACATTCAGCCCCGTACCTAGGATCAGTGCTAATTTATAACCTCTAGCCACTCTTTATGCAGATCCGCCGT
GAGGGTAGCAAGGCAGCTAAATCAGCTGGTGAGAAAGGAACCATACCCTGCAAGACCTGTCGCAACGCAA
AGGGCAAAGGTAAGCTATCCAAGCTAGTTTGGGACTAGATTCTAACTAGTCTCAGCACCGTGTGGTTCAA
AGCCATATTGCGAGTTTTGGCGCTTTTTCTCATCGATTGACGAGGCAAAGGGAGCGAGTATGCAACCTCG
TAAGTCAGACTCAGACAAAGACCAACTAGTTATTGACCAGTCTTCTAGAAGGCTCTGTTGTGGATCTTGA
GGCCCTGGAGAGTTCCTCCAACAATCCGGAGACAAGCAAGTCCTCGTCGGACTAGTCACTAACTAGACTC
TAACTAGTTGCAGACATGGATAATGCAAAAGAGACAAGCAATGAAGAAAGTGGTAAGACATTTCTCCTTT
GTGGTTCTGGACTAGTCTTTGACTAGTCACAGTCTTAAACAAGGAAAATGAGCATGAAAATGAGGAGGAA
AAGGCTGCTGAGCCCGAGGAAGTGCAGGGTGATGGCAGACATGGTAGGTTAATACCTTGTTAGTTATTGC
TAGTCACTGACTAGTCAATAACTAGTCTCTGAACACCTTGCAATCACTCCGTTTGCGCAGCTGAACAGTG
GTGAGGATAATAGTAGTAAGTTATTCTAGCTTCAGAGTTATAGGAGACTAGATACTAACTAGTATTAGTT
GCAACTAACCTGGATCTCAGAGACTTTGGCCTCAATCTAGAATCTATCTAGTTGTCAACTAGACTGTGGT
ATCATTGTCTTTTATTTTCCTAGTCCTGGAACTAGCTTCTAACTAGTCTCCCTAATATGTGGCTGTCTTG
TTTTTTTTTTTTGTTTCCCTACCCGGATATCTAGTCCCCTTCTAGGTTCTGTTAACCTCTCGGGCTCTGA
TTTAGTTTAACGCAAACCTGAGATTAGTTTCTAACTAGTCTCTAGGTTTTCTATCCACCTTTAATTGTAA
TAATAAATACAAGCAACGTTTATACGTCAAAAGCATTTATAAACTTTTACCCTAAAGTAGCTTGCTTGTG
TGTTTAGTTTATAATTAGTCTCTTATTAATTTGATGTAGGTAAGCCCGCCACAAATATATATTTTTAACA
AGATACCGTGGAAAAACTTCGTGCTATCACAAAACAGTATACAAAAAATAAGCT
